>Addgene plasmid #161171 | pDONR221-SLC25A34_STOP | addgene full sequence | sequence record 369795 | Addgene NGS Result
CAAATAATGATTTTATTTTGACTGATAGTGACCTGTTCGTTGCAACACATTGATGAGCAATGCTTTTTTA
TAATGCCAACTTTGTACAAAAAAGCAGGCTCCACCATGGAGACCGTGCCACCTGCAGTGGACCTGGTGCT
GGGAGCATCTGCCTGCTGTCTGGCATGCGTGTTCACCAACCCCCTGGAGGTGGTGAAGACACGGCTGCAG
CTGCAGGGAGAGCTGCAGGCAAGGGGCACATACCCAAGACCCTATCACGGCTTTATCGCAAGCGTGGCAG
CAGTGGCAAGGGCAGATGGACTGTGGGGACTGCAGAAGGGACTGGCAGCAGGACTGCTGTACCAGGGCCT
GATGAATGGCGTGCGCTTCTACTGCTATAGCCTGGCCTGTCAGGCAGGACTGACCCAGCAGCCAGGAGGA
ACAGTGGTGGCAGGAGCAGTGGCAGGCGCCCTGGGAGCCTTTGTGGGCTCCCCCGCCTATCTGATCAAGA
CCCAGCTGCAGGCACAGACAGTGGCAGCAGTGGCAGTGGGCCACCAGCACAACCACCAGACCGTGCTGGG
CGCCCTGGAGACAATCTGGAGGCAGCAGGGCCTGCTGGGCCTGTGGCAGGGAGTGGGAGGAGCAGTGCCT
CGCGTGATGGTGGGATCTGCCGCACAGCTGGCCACCTTCGCCAGCGCCAAGGCATGGGTGCAGAAGCAGC
AGTGGCTGCCAGAGGACTCCTGGCTGGTGGCCCTGGCAGGAGGAATGATCAGCTCCATCGCCGTGGTGGT
GGTCATGACCCCCTTTGACGTGGTGTCTACACGGCTGTACAATCAGCCTGTGGATACCGCAGGAAGAGGA
CAGCTGTATGGAGGACTGACAGACTGTATGGTGAAGATCTGGAGGCAGGAGGGACCTCTGGCCCTGTACA
AGGGACTGGGACCTGCATATCTGAGACTGGGCCCACACACCATCCTGTCCATGCTGTTCTGGGATGAGCT
GAGGAAGCTGGCCGGCCGCGCCCAGCACAAGGGCACATAAGACCCAGCTTTCTTGTACAAAGTTGGCATT
ATAAGAAAGCATTGCTTATCAATTTGTTGCAACGAACAGGTCACTATCAGTCAAAATAAAATCATTATTT
GCCATCCAGCTGATATCCCCTATAGTGAGTCGTATTACATGGTCATAGCTGTTTCCTGGCAGCTCTGGCC
CGTGTCTCAAAATCTCTGATGTTACATTGCACAAGATAAAAATATATCATCATGAACAATAAAACTGTCT
GCTTACATAAACAGTAATACAAGGGGTGTTATGAGCCATATTCAACGGGAAACGTCGAGGCCGCGATTAA
ATTCCAACATGGATGCTGATTTATATGGGTATAAATGGGCTCGCGATAATGTCGGGCAATCAGGTGCGAC
AATCTATCGCTTGTATGGGAAGCCCGATGCGCCAGAGTTGTTTCTGAAACATGGCAAAGGTAGCGTTGCC
AATGATGTTACAGATGAGATGGTCAGACTAAACTGGCTGACGGAATTTATGCCTCTTCCGACCATCAAGC
ATTTTATCCGTACTCCTGATGATGCATGGTTACTCACCACTGCGATCCCCGGAAAAACAGCATTCCAGGT
ATTAGAAGAATATCCTGATTCAGGTGAAAATATTGTTGATGCGCTGGCAGTGTTCCTGCGCCGGTTGCAT
TCGATTCCTGTTTGTAATTGTCCTTTTAACAGCGATCGCGTATTTCGTCTCGCTCAGGCGCAATCACGAA
TGAATAACGGTTTGGTTGATGCGAGTGATTTTGATGACGAGCGTAATGGCTGGCCTGTTGAACAAGTCTG
GAAAGAAATGCATAAACTTTTGCCATTCTCACCGGATTCAGTCGTCACTCATGGTGATTTCTCACTTGAT
AACCTTATTTTTGACGAGGGGAAATTAATAGGTTGTATTGATGTTGGACGAGTCGGAATCGCAGACCGAT
ACCAGGATCTTGCCATCCTATGGAACTGCCTCGGTGAGTTTTCTCCTTCATTACAGAAACGGCTTTTTCA
AAAATATGGTATTGATAATCCTGATATGAATAAATTGCAGTTTCATTTGATGCTCGATGAGTTTTTCTAA
TCAGAATTGGTTAATTGGTTGTAACACTGGCAGAGCATTACGCTGACTTGACGGGACGGCGCAAGCTCAT
GACCAAAATCCCTTAACGTGAGTTACGCGTCGTTCCACTGAGCGTCAGACCCCGTAGAAAAGATCAAAGG
ATCTTCTTGAGATCCTTTTTTTCTGCGCGTAATCTGCTGCTTGCAAACAAAAAAACCACCGCTACCAGCG
GTGGTTTGTTTGCCGGATCAAGAGCTACCAACTCTTTTTCCGAAGGTAACTGGCTTCAGCAGAGCGCAGA
TACCAAATACTGTTCTTCTAGTGTAGCCGTAGTTAGGCCACCACTTCAAGAACTCTGTAGCACCGCCTAC
ATACCTCGCTCTGCTAATCCTGTTACCAGTGGCTGCTGCCAGTGGCGATAAGTCGTGTCTTACCGGGTTG
GACTCAAGACGATAGTTACCGGATAAGGCGCAGCGGTCGGGCTGAACGGGGGGTTCGTGCACACAGCCCA
GCTTGGAGCGAACGACCTACACCGAACTGAGATACCTACAGCGTGAGCTATGAGAAAGCGCCACGCTTCC
CGAAGGGAGAAAGGCGGACAGGTATCCGGTAAGCGGCAGGGTCGGAACAGGAGAGCGCACGAGGGAGCTT
CCAGGGGGAAACGCCTGGTATCTTTATAGTCCTGTCGGGTTTCGCCACCTCTGACTTGAGCGTCGATTTT
TGTGATGCTCGTCAGGGGGGCGGAGCCTATGGAAAAACGCCAGCAACGCGGCCTTTTTACGGTTCCTGGC
CTTTTGCTGGCCTTTTGCTCACATGTTCTTTCCTGCGTTATCCCCTGATTCTGTGGATAACCGTATTACC
GCCTTTGAGTGAGCTGATACCGCTCGCCGCAGCCGAACGACCGAGCGCAGCGAGTCAGTGAGCGAGGAAG
CGGAAGAGCGCCCAATACGCAAACCGCCTCTCCCCGCGCGTTGGCCGATTCATTAATGCAGCTGGCACGA
CAGGTTTCCCGACTGGAAAGCGGGCAGTGAGCGCAACGCAATTAATACGCGTACCGCTAGCCAGGAAGAG
TTTGTAGAAACGCAAAAAGGCCATCCGTCAGGATGGCCTTCTGCTTAGTTTGATGCCTGGCAGTTTATGG
CGGGCGTCCTGCCCGCCACCCTCCGGGCCGTTGCTTCACAACGTTCAAATCCGCTCCCGGCGGATTTGTC
CTACTCAGGAGAGCGTTCACCGACAAACAACAGATAAAACGAAAGGCCCAGTCTTCCGACTGAGCCTTTC
GTTTTATTTGATGCCTGGCAGTTCCCTACTCTCGCGTTAACGCTAGCATGGATGTTTTCCCAGTCACGAC
GTTGTAAAACGACGGCCAGTCTTAAGCTCGGGCCC
Features (pLannotate 1.2.2; 10 found; start..end, strand, type, name):
      1..100     +  protein_bind   attL1: mutant version of attL; recombination site for the Gateway® LR reaction LR Clonase™
    106..1017    +  CDS            SLC25A34: S2534_HUMAN - Experimental evidence at transcript level: Swiss-Prot protein existence level 2. From Homo sapiens (Human).
   1022..1121    -  protein_bind   attL2: mutant version of attL; recombination site for the Gateway® LR reaction LR Clonase™
   1139..1157    -  promoter       T7 promoter: promoter for bacteriophage T7 RNA polymerase
   1291..2100    +  CDS            KanR: aminoglycoside phosphotransferase; aph(3')-Ia; confers resistance to kanamycin in bacteria or G418 (Geneticin®) in eukaryotes
   2247..2835    +  rep_origin     ori: high-copy-number ColE1/pMB1/pBR322/pUC origin of replication
   3018..3110    +  CDS            lacI (fragment): lac repressor; lacI; The lac repressor binds to the lac operator to inhibit transcription in E. coli. This inhibition can be relieved by adding lactose or isopropyl-β-D-thiogalactopyranoside (IPTG).
   3165..3192    -  terminator     rrnB T2 terminator: transcription terminator T2 from the E. coli rrnB gene
   3324..3367    +  terminator     rrnB T1 terminator: Escherichia coli rrnB; transcription terminator T1 from the E. coli rrnB gene
   3414..3450    -  CDS            lacZα (fragment): LacZα fragment of β-galactosidase; lacZ fragment
