[The description below was written by a language model from this plasmid's Addgene catalogue record and pLannotate feature annotations shown in this document.]
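Description:
pDONR221-SLC25A34_STOP is a Gateway entry clone built on the pDONR221 backbone, carrying a codon-optimized open reading frame for human SLC25A34, a member of the SLC25 mitochondrial solute carrier family. The sequenced plasmid is about 3.5 kb, of which the insert accounts for roughly 915 bp. It is maintained in E. coli through a high-copy ColE1/pUC-type origin and selected with kanamycin via an aminoglycoside phosphotransferase (KanR) gene. Although the catalogue lists the vector type as mammalian expression, the feature table shows no eukaryotic promoter or polyadenylation signal, so the plasmid is a shuttle for the ORF rather than an expression construct in its own right.

The ORF lies between attL1 and attL2 sites, the recombination targets of LR Clonase, which allow directional transfer of the coding sequence into any attR-containing destination vector chosen by the user. This version retains a stop codon at the end of the ORF, so it suits native, untagged or N-terminally tagged expression. A companion clone lacking the stop codon exists for C-terminal fusions. Other annotated elements are standard backbone features: rrnB T1 and T2 terminators upstream of the cassette that insulate it from read-through transcription, a T7 promoter beyond attL2 oriented back toward the insert, and short lacI and lacZα remnants with no functional role. M13 forward and reverse primer sites flank the insert for sequence verification. The plasmid belongs to a consortium collection of solute carrier clones intended to support the study of SLC transporters and drug discovery.
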