Addgene plasmid #161171: pDONR221-SLC25A34_STOP
Purpose: Gateway entry clone with codon-optimized ORF sequence for subcloning into custom expression vectors. Contains a STOP codon at the end of the codon-optimized ORF sequence.
Depositing lab: RESOLUTE Consortium & Giulio Superti-Furga. Depositing organization: CeMM Research Center for Molecular Medicine. Publication: The RESOLUTE consortium: unlocking SLC transporters for drug discovery. Superti-Furga G, Lackner D, Wiedmer T, Ingles-Prieto A, Barbosa B, Girardi E, Goldmann U, Gurtl B, Klavins K, Klimek C, Lindinger S, Lineiro-Retes E, Muller AC, Onstein S, Redinger G, Reil D, Sedlyarov V, Wolf G, Crawford M, Everley R, ... Steppan CM. Nat Rev Drug Discov. 2020 Jul;19(7):429-430. doi: 10.1038/d41573-020-00056-6. PubMed 32265506.
Backbone
  Vector backbone: pDONR221
  Backbone manufacturer: ThermoFisher Scientific
  Backbone size w/o insert (bp): 2550
  Vector type: Mammalian Expression
Growth in bacteria
  Bacterial resistance: Kanamycin, 50 μg/mL
  Growth temperature: 37°C
  Growth strain: NEB Stable
  Copy number: High Copy
Gene/Insert
  Gene/Insert name: SLC25A34 (alt name: DKFZp781A10161)
  Species: H. sapiens (human)
  Insert size (bp): 915
  Entrez Gene: SLC25A34 (a.k.a. RP11-169K16.2, DKFZp781A10161)
  Cloning method: Gateway Cloning
  Sequencing primers: 5′ M13-fwd; 3′ M13-rev
Terms and licenses: Academic/Nonprofit Terms; Industry Terms
Depositor comments: This plasmid contains a STOP codon at the end of the codon-optimized ORF. For the version of this plasmid that does not contain a STOP codon, please see Addgene plasmid 132005 For more information on the full Resolute plasmid collection, please see www.addgene.org/depositor-collections/re-solute/. Please provide your feedback on this plasmid to the RESOLUTE consortium by filling out their RESOLUTE repository feedback form: https://forms.office.com/Pages/ResponsePage.aspx?id=0e05yklzmkS7rjFGQL4N7z4feCLQvEJAmVcOCM_u885UN1JJRko0Ukg4TVQwNTZLOUxPQVJWT1NHUCQlQCN0PWcu
How to cite: pDONR221-SLC25A34_STOP was a gift from RESOLUTE Consortium & Giulio Superti-Furga (Addgene plasmid # 161171 ; http://n2t.net/addgene:161171 ; RRID:Addgene_161171)
