>Addgene plasmid #161171 | pDONR221-SLC25A34_STOP | depositor partial sequence | sequence record 312277 | Codon-optimized ORF of SLC25A34
ATGGAGACCGTGCCACCTGCAGTGGACCTGGTGCTGGGAGCATCTGCCTGCTGTCTGGCATGCGTGTTCA
CCAACCCCCTGGAGGTGGTGAAGACACGGCTGCAGCTGCAGGGAGAGCTGCAGGCAAGGGGCACATACCC
AAGACCCTATCACGGCTTTATCGCAAGCGTGGCAGCAGTGGCAAGGGCAGATGGACTGTGGGGACTGCAG
AAGGGACTGGCAGCAGGACTGCTGTACCAGGGCCTGATGAATGGCGTGCGCTTCTACTGCTATAGCCTGG
CCTGTCAGGCAGGACTGACCCAGCAGCCAGGAGGAACAGTGGTGGCAGGAGCAGTGGCAGGCGCCCTGGG
AGCCTTTGTGGGCTCCCCCGCCTATCTGATCAAGACCCAGCTGCAGGCACAGACAGTGGCAGCAGTGGCA
GTGGGCCACCAGCACAACCACCAGACCGTGCTGGGCGCCCTGGAGACAATCTGGAGGCAGCAGGGCCTGC
TGGGCCTGTGGCAGGGAGTGGGAGGAGCAGTGCCTCGCGTGATGGTGGGATCTGCCGCACAGCTGGCCAC
CTTCGCCAGCGCCAAGGCATGGGTGCAGAAGCAGCAGTGGCTGCCAGAGGACTCCTGGCTGGTGGCCCTG
GCAGGAGGAATGATCAGCTCCATCGCCGTGGTGGTGGTCATGACCCCCTTTGACGTGGTGTCTACACGGC
TGTACAATCAGCCTGTGGATACCGCAGGAAGAGGACAGCTGTATGGAGGACTGACAGACTGTATGGTGAA
GATCTGGAGGCAGGAGGGACCTCTGGCCCTGTACAAGGGACTGGGACCTGCATATCTGAGACTGGGCCCA
CACACCATCCTGTCCATGCTGTTCTGGGATGAGCTGAGGAAGCTGGCCGGCCGCGCCCAGCACAAGGGCA
CATAA
